Addgene plasmid #222133: pEIF3D-a5helixDel-sgEIF3D
Purpose: EIF3D variant overexpression vector with sgRNA targeting eIF3D
Depositing lab: Jonathan Weissman. Depositing organization: Whitehead Institute for Biomedical Research. Publication: Translational fidelity screens in mammalian cells reveal eIF3 and eIF4G2 as regulators of start codon selectivity. She R, Luo J, Weissman JS. Nucleic Acids Res. 2023 Jul 7;51(12):6355-6369. doi: 10.1093/nar/gkad329. PubMed 37144468.
Backbone
  Vector backbone: pMJ179
  Backbone manufacturer: Jonathan Weissman, Addgene plasmid #85996
  Vector type: Lentiviral
Growth in bacteria
  Bacterial resistance: Ampicillin, 100 μg/mL
  Growth temperature: 37°C
  Growth strain: NEB Stable
  Copy number: High Copy
Gene/Insert
  Gene/Insert name: eIF3D
  Species: H. sapiens (human)
  Mutation: D249Q, V262I, Y263A
  Entrez Gene: EIF3D (a.k.a. EIF3S7, eIF3-p66, eIF3-zeta)
  Tag / fusion protein: BFP-P2A (N terminal on insert)
  Cloning method: Gibson Cloning
Terms and licenses: Academic/Nonprofit Terms; Industry Terms: Not Available to Industry
How to cite: pEIF3D-a5helixDel-sgEIF3D was a gift from Jonathan Weissman (Addgene plasmid # 222133 ; http://n2t.net/addgene:222133 ; RRID:Addgene_222133)
