[The description below was written by a language model from this plasmid's Addgene catalogue record and pLannotate feature annotations shown in this document.]
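Description:
pEIF3D-a5helixDel-sgEIF3D is an HIV-1-based lentiviral transfer plasmid built on the pMJ179 backbone. It pairs expression of a human EIF3D variant with an sgRNA directed against eIF3D. In bacteria it is maintained through a high-copy ColE1/pUC-type origin and selected with ampicillin via the β-lactamase gene. The viral portion has a CMV enhancer/promoter driving a truncated 5' LTR. This is followed by the Ψ packaging signal with a gag fragment, the Rev response element for Rev-dependent nuclear export of the genomic RNA, the cPPT/CTS, a WPRE to boost transcript expression, and a second truncated LTR at the 3' end.

The annotated payload begins with a partial S. pyogenes Cas9 tracrRNA-type scaffold, which corresponds to the sgRNA cassette. The promoter driving the guide is not annotated in the feature table, and the record does not state it. Downstream, the EF-1α promoter drives TagBFP followed by the EIF3D coding sequence. According to the catalogue the two are joined by a P2A peptide, so the blue fluorescent marker and the eIF3D protein are made from one transcript as separate polypeptides, and BFP marks transduced cells. Two loxP sites bracket the sgRNA scaffold and the EF-1α–BFP–EIF3D unit, so this region could in principle be excised by Cre.

The record is inconsistent about the variant. The plasmid name implies an α5-helix deletion, whereas the mutation field lists the substitutions D249Q, V262I and Y263A. The feature table does not resolve this.

The arrangement suggests a replacement design, in which endogenous eIF3D is targeted by the guide while the variant is supplied from the same vector. The record itself states only variant overexpression with an eIF3D-targeting sgRNA. The associated work concerns eIF3 and start codon selectivity in mammalian cells.
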