Features (pLannotate 1.2.2; 23 found; start..end, strand, type, name):
     31..83      -  misc_feature   bom (fragment): basis of mobility region from pBR322
    238..617     +  enhancer       CMV enhancer: human cytomegalovirus immediate early enhancer
    618..817     +  promoter       CMV promoter: human cytomegalovirus (CMV) immediate early promoter
    835..1015    +  LTR            5' LTR (truncated): truncated 5' long terminal repeat (LTR) from HIV-1
   1062..1187    +  misc_feature   HIV-1 Ψ: packaging signal of human immunodeficiency virus type 1
   1171..1509    +  CDS            HIV-1 gag (fragment): gag protein from human immunodeficiency virus 1; gag
   1684..1917    +  misc_feature   RRE: The Rev response element (RRE) of HIV-1 allows for Rev-dependent mRNA export from the nucleus to the cytoplasm.
   2294..2394    +  CDS            Rev (fragment): human immunodeficiency virus 1 (HIV-1) Rev protein; rev; enhances nuclear export of unspliced and incompletely spliced viral mRNAs
   2444..2561    +  misc_feature   cPPT/CTS: central polypurine tract and central termination sequence of HIV-1
   2814..2847    +  protein_bind   loxP: Cre-mediated recombination occurs in the 8-bp core sequence (GCATACAT). Cre recombinase
   2972..3039    +  misc_RNA       tracrRNA (fragment): trans-activating CRISPR RNA for the Streptococcus pyogenes CRISPR/Cas9 system
   3104..4275    +  promoter       EF-1α promoter: strong constitutive promoter for human elongation factor EF-1α
   4289..4987    +  CDS            TagBFP: TagBFP is a basic (constitutively fluorescent) blue fluorescent protein published in 2008, derived from Entacmaea quadricolor. It is reported to be a very rapidly-maturing monomer with very low acid sensitivity.
   5054..6643    +  CDS            EIF3D: EIF3D_HUMAN - Also known as EIF3S7 From Homo sapiens (Human).
   6717..6750    +  protein_bind   loxP: Cre-mediated recombination occurs in the 8-bp core sequence (GCATACAT). Cre recombinase
   6783..6806    +  misc_feature   MCS (fragment): pBluescript multiple cloning site
   6806..7394    +  misc_feature   WPRE: woodchuck hepatitis virus posttranscriptional regulatory element
   7395..7414    +  misc_feature   MCS (fragment): pBluescript multiple cloning site
   7416..7916    +  CDS            nef (fragment): NEF_HV1LA - Experimental evidence at protein level: Swiss-Prot protein existence level 1. Extracellular Nef protein targets CD4(+) T-lymphocytes for apoptosis by interacting with CXCR4 surface receptors. From Human immunodeficiency virus type 1 group M subtype B (isolate Lai) (HIV-1).
   7923..8103    +  LTR            5' LTR (truncated): truncated 5' long terminal repeat (LTR) from HIV-1
   8165..8753    -  rep_origin     ori: high-copy-number ColE1/pMB1/pBR322/pUC origin of replication
   8924..9784    -  CDS            AmpR: β-lactamase; bla; confers resistance to ampicillin, carbenicillin, and related antibiotics
   9785..9889    -  promoter       AmpR promoter: bla
>Addgene plasmid #222133 | pEIF3D-a5helixDel-sgEIF3D | addgene full sequence | sequence record 448648 | Addgene NGS Result
GTCGACGGATCGGGAGATCTCCCGATCCCCTATGGTGCACTCTCAGTACAATCTGCTCTGATGCCGCATA
GTTAAGCCAGTATCTGCTCCCTGCTTGTGTGTTGGAGGTCGCTGAGTAGTGCGCGAGCAAAATTTAAGCT
ACAACAAGGCAAGGCTTGACCGACAATTGCATGAAGAATCTGCTTAGGGTTAGGCGTTTTGCGCTGCTTC
GCGATGTACGGGCCAGATATACGCGTTGACATTGATTATTGACTAGTTATTAATAGTAATCAATTACGGG
GTCATTAGTTCATAGCCCATATATGGAGTTCCGCGTTACATAACTTACGGTAAATGGCCCGCCTGGCTGA
CCGCCCAACGACCCCCGCCCATTGACGTCAATAATGACGTATGTTCCCATAGTAACGCCAATAGGGACTT
TCCATTGACGTCAATGGGTGGAGTATTTACGGTAAACTGCCCACTTGGCAGTACATCAAGTGTATCATAT
GCCAAGTACGCCCCCTATTGACGTCAATGACGGTAAATGGCCCGCCTGGCATTATGCCCAGTACATGACC
TTATGGGACTTTCCTACTTGGCAGTACATCTACGTATTAGTCATCGCTATTACCATGGTGATGCGGTTTT
GGCAGTACATCAATGGGCGTGGATAGCGGTTTGACTCACGGGGATTTCCAAGTCTCCACCCCATTGACGT
CAATGGGAGTTTGTTTTGGCACCAAAATCAACGGGACTTTCCAAAATGTCGTAACAACTCCGCCCCATTG
ACGCAAATGGGCGGTAGGCGTGTACGGTGGGAGGTCTATATAAGCAGCGCGTTTTGCCTGTACTGGGTCT
CTCTGGTTAGACCAGATCTGAGCCTGGGAGCTCTCTGGCTAACTAGGGAACCCACTGCTTAAGCCTCAAT
AAAGCTTGCCTTGAGTGCTTCAAGTAGTGTGTGCCCGTCTGTTGTGTGACTCTGGTAACTAGAGATCCCT
CAGACCCTTTTAGTCAGTGTGGAAAATCTCTAGCAGTGGCGCCCGAACAGGGACTTGAAAGCGAAAGGGA
AACCAGAGGAGCTCTCTCGACGCAGGACTCGGCTTGCTGAAGCGCGCACGGCAAGAGGCGAGGGGCGGCG
ACTGGTGAGTACGCCAAAAATTTTGACTAGCGGAGGCTAGAAGGAGAGAGATGGGTGCGAGAGCGTCAGT
ATTAAGCGGGGGAGAATTAGATCGCGATGGGAAAAAATTCGGTTAAGGCCAGGGGGAAAGAAAAAATATA
AATTAAAACATATAGTATGGGCAAGCAGGGAGCTAGAACGATTCGCAGTTAATCCTGGCCTGTTAGAAAC
ATCAGAAGGCTGTAGACAAATACTGGGACAGCTACAACCATCCCTTCAGACAGGATCAGAAGAACTTAGA
TCATTATATAATACAGTAGCAACCCTCTATTGTGTGCATCAAAGGATAGAGATAAAAGACACCAAGGAAG
CTTTAGACAAGATAGAGGAAGAGCAAAACAAAAGTAAGACCACCGCACAGCAAGCGGCCGGCCGCTGATC
TTCAGACCTGGAGGAGGAGATATGAGGGACAATTGGAGAAGTGAATTATATAAATATAAAGTAGTAAAAA
TTGAACCATTAGGAGTAGCACCCACCAAGGCAAAGAGAAGAGTGGTGCAGAGAGAAAAAAGAGCAGTGGG
AATAGGAGCTTTGTTCCTTGGGTTCTTGGGAGCAGCAGGAAGCACTATGGGCGCAGCGTCAATGACGCTG
ACGGTACAGGCCAGACAATTATTGTCTGGTATAGTGCAGCAGCAGAACAATTTGCTGAGGGCTATTGAGG
CGCAACAGCATCTGTTGCAACTCACAGTCTGGGGCATCAAGCAGCTCCAGGCAAGAATCCTGGCTGTGGA
AAGATACCTAAAGGATCAACAGCTCCTGGGGATTTGGGGTTGCTCTGGAAAACTCATTTGCACCACTGCT
GTGCCTTGGAATGCTAGTTGGAGTAATAAATCTCTGGAACAGATTTGGAATCACACGACCTGGATGGAGT
GGGACAGAGAAATTAACAATTACACAAGCTTAATACACTCCTTAATTGAAGAATCGCAAAACCAGCAAGA
AAAGAATGAACAAGAATTATTGGAATTAGATAAATGGGCAAGTTTGTGGAATTGGTTTAACATAACAAAT
TGGCTGTGGTATATAAAATTATTCATAATGATAGTAGGAGGCTTGGTAGGTTTAAGAATAGTTTTTGCTG
TACTTTCTATAGTGAATAGAGTTAGGCAGGGATATTCACCATTATCGTTTCAGACCCACCTCCCAACCCC
GAGGGGACCCGACAGGCCCGAAGGAATAGAAGAAGAAGGTGGAGAGAGAGACAGAGACAGATCCATTCGA
TTAGTGAACGGATCGGCACTGCGTGCGCCAATTCTGCAGACAAATGGCAGTATTCATCCACAATTTTAAA
AGAAAAGGGGGGATTGGGGGGTACAGTGCAGGGGAAAGAATAGTAGACATAATAGCAACAGACATACAAA
CTAAAGAATTACAAAAACAAATTACAAAAATTCAAAATTTTCGGGTTTATTACAGGGACAGCAGAGATCC
AGTTTGGTTAGTACCGGGCCCGCTCTAGAGATCCGACGCGCCATCTCTAGGCCCGCGCCGGCCCCCTCGC
ACGGACTTGTGGGAGAAGCTCGGCTACTCCCCTGCCCCGGTTAATTTGCATATAATATTTCCTAGTAACT
ATAGAGGCTTAATGTGCGATAAAAGACAGATAATCTGTTCTTTTTAATACTAGCTACATTTTACATGATA
GGCTTGGATTTCTATAACTTCGTATAGCATACATTATACGAAGTTATAAACAGCACAAAAGGAAACTCAC
CCTAACTGTAAAGTAATTGTGTGTTTTGAGACTATAAGTATCCCTTGGAGAACCACCTTGTTGGCTGCTG
CTAACGCGGTCCCGTTTAAGAGCTAAGCTGGAAACAGCATAGCAAGTTTAAATAAGGCTAGTCCGTTATC
AACTTGAAAAAGTGGCACCGAGTCGGTGCTTTTTTTCTCGAGTACTAGGATCCATTAGGCGGCCGCGTGG
ATAACCGTATTACCGCCATGCATGTGCCCGTCAGTGGGCAGAGCGCACATCGCCCACAGTCCCCGAGAAG
TTGGGGGGAGGGGTCGGCAATTGAACCGGTGCCTAGAGAAGGTGGCGCGGGGTAAACTGGGAAAGTGATG
TCGTGTACTGGCTCCGCCTTTTTCCCGAGGGTGGGGGAGAACCGTATATAAGTGCAGTAGTCGCCGTGAA
CGTTCTTTTTCGCAACGGGTTTGCCGCCAGAACACAGGTAAGTGCCGTGTGTGGTTCCCGCGGGCCTGGC
CTCTTTACGGGTTATGGCCCTTGCGTGCCTTGAATTACTTCCACCTGGCTGCAGTACGTGATTCTTGATC
CCGAGCTTCGGGTTGGAAGTGGGTGGGAGAGTTCGAGGCCTTGCGCTTAAGGAGCCCCTTCGCCTCGTGC
TTGAGTTGAGGCCTGGCCTGGGCGCTGGGGCCGCCGCGTGCGAATCTGGTGGCACCTTCGCGCCTGTCTC
GCTGCTTTCGATAAGTCTCTAGCCATTTAAAATTTTTGATGACCTGCTGCGACGCTTTTTTTCTGGCAAG
ATAGTCTTGTAAATGCGGGCCAAGATCTGCACACTGGTATTTCGGTTTTTGGGGCCGCGGGCGGCGACGG
GGCCCGTGCGTCCCAGCGCACATGTTCGGCGAGGCGGGGCCTGCGAGCGCGGCCACCGAGAATCGGACGG
GGGTAGTCTCAAGCTGGCCGGCCTGCTCTGGTGCCTGGCCTCGCGCCGCCGTGTATCGCCCCGCCCTGGG
CGGCAAGGCTGGCCCGGTCGGCACCAGTTGCGTGAGCGGAAAGATGGCCGCTTCCCGGCCCTGCTGCAGG
GAGCTCAAAATGGAGGACGCGGCGCTCGGGAGAGCGGGCGGGTGAGTCACCCACACAAAGGAAAAGGGCC
TTTCCGTCCTCAGCCGTCGCTTCATGTGACTCCACGGAGTACCGGGCGCCGTCCAGGCACCTCGATTAGT
TCTCGCGCTTTTGGAGTACGTCGTCTTTAGGTTGGGGGGAGGGGTTTTATGCGATGGAGTTTCCCCACAC
TGAGTGGGTGGAGACTGAAGTTAGGCCAGCTTGGCACTTGATGTAATTCTCCTTGGAATTTGCCCTTTTT
GAGTTTGGATCTTGGTTCATTCTCAAGCCTCAGACAGTGGTTCAAAGTTTTTTTCTTCCATTTCAGGTGT
CGTGAGCTAGCCGCCACCATGAGCGAGCTGATTAAGGAGAACATGCACATGAAGCTGTACATGGAGGGCA
CCGTGGACAACCATCACTTCAAGTGCACATCCGAGGGCGAAGGCAAGCCCTACGAGGGCACCCAGACCAT
GAGAATCAAGGTGGTCGAGGGCGGCCCTCTCCCCTTCGCCTTCGACATCCTGGCTACTAGCTTCCTCTAC
GGCAGCAAGACCTTCATCAACCACACCCAGGGCATCCCCGACTTCTTCAAGCAGTCCTTCCCTGAGGGCT
TCACATGGGAGAGAGTCACCACATACGAAGACGGGGGCGTGCTGACCGCTACCCAGGACACCAGCCTCCA
GGACGGCTGCCTCATCTACAACGTCAAGATCAGAGGGGTGAACTTCACATCCAACGGCCCTGTGATGCAG
AAGAAAACACTCGGCTGGGAGGCCTTCACCGAGACGCTGTACCCCGCTGACGGCGGCCTGGAAGGCAGAA
ACGACATGGCCCTGAAGCTCGTGGGCGGGAGCCATCTGATCGCAAACATCAAGACCACATATAGATCCAA
GAAACCCGCTAAGAACCTCAAGATGCCTGGCGTCTACTATGTGGACTACAGACTGGAAAGAATCAAGGAG
GCCAACAACGAGACCTACGTCGAGCAGCACGAGGTGGCAGTGGCCAGATACTGCGACCTCCCTAGCAAAC
TGGGGCACAAGCTTAATGGTAGTGGGGCTACTAACTTCAGCCTGCTGAAGCAGGCTGGAGACGTGGAGGA
GAACCCTGGACCTGCAAAGTTCATGACACCCGTGATCCAGGACAACCCATCAGGCTGGGGTCCCTGTGCG
GTTCCCGAGCAGTTTCGGGATATGCCCTACCAGCCGTTCAGCAAAGGAGATCGGCTAGGAAAGGTTGCAG
ACTGGACAGGAGCCACATACCAAGATAAGAGGTACACAAATAAGTACTCCTCTCAGTTTGGTGGTGGAAG
TCAATATGCTTATTTCCATGAGGAGGATGAAAGTAGCTTCCAGCTGGTGGATACAGCGCGCACACAGAAG
ACGGCCTACCAGCGGAATCGAATGAGATTTGCCCAGAGGAACCTCCGCAGAGACAAAGATCGTCGGAACA
TGTTGCAGTTCAACCTGCAGATCCTGCCTAAGAGTGCCAAACAGAAAGAGAGAGAACGCATTCGACTGCA
GAAAAAGTTCCAGAAACAATTTGGGGTTAGGCAGAAATGGGATCAGAAATCACAGAAACCCCGAGACTCT
TCAGTTGAAGTTCGTAGTGATTGGGAAGTGAAAGAGGAAATGGATTTTCCTCAGTTGATGAAGATGCGCT
ACTTGGAAGTATCAGAGCCACAGGACATTGAGTGTTGTGGGGCCCTAGAATACTACGACAAAGCCTTTGA
CCGCATCACCACGAGGAGTGAGAAGCCACTGCGGAGCATCAAGCGCATCTTCCACACTGTCACCACCACA
GACGACCCTGTCATCCGCAAGCTGGCAAAAACTCAGGGGAATGTGTTTGCCACTCAGGCCATCCTGGCCA
CGCTGATGAGCTGTACCCGCTCAATCGCTTCCTGGGATATTGTCGTCCAGAGAGTTGGGTCCAAACTCTT
CTTTGACAAGAGAGACAACTCTGACTTTGACCTCCTGACAGTGAGTGAGACTGCCAATGAGCCCCCTCAA
GATGAAGGTAATTCCTTCAATTCACCCCGCAACCTGGCCATGGAGGCAACCTACATCAACCACAATTTCT
CCCAGCAGTGCTTGAGAATGGGGAAGGAAAGATACAACTTCCCCAACCCAAACCCGTTTGTGGAGGACGA
CATGGATAAGAATGAAATCGCCTCTGTTGCGTACCGTTACCGCAGGTGGAAGCTTGGAGATGATATTGAC
CTTATTGTCCGTTGTGAGCACGATGGCGTCATGACTGGAGCCAACGGGGAAGTGTCCTTCATCAACATCA
AGACACTCAATGAGTGGGATTCCAGGCACTGTAATGGCGTTGACTGGCGTCAGAAGCTGGACTCTCAGCG
AGGGGCTGTCATTGCCACGGAGCTGAAGAACAACAGCTACAAGTTGGCCCGGTGGACCTGCTGTGCTTTG
CTGGCTGGATCTGAGTACCTCAAGCTTGGTTATGTGTCTCGGTACCACGTGAAAGACTCCTCACGCCACG
TCATCCTAGGCACCCAGCAGTTCAAGCCTAATGAGTTTGCCAGCCAGATCAACCTGAGCGTGGAGAATGC
CTGGGGCATTTTACGCTGCGTCATTGACATCTGCATGAAGCTGGAGGAGGGCAAATACCTCATCCTCAAG
GACCCCAACAAGCAGGTCATCCGTGTCTACAGCCTCCCTGATGGCACCTTCAGCTCTGATGAAGATGAGG
AGGAAGAGGAGGAGGAAGAAGAGGAAGAAGAAGAGGAAGAAACTTAAGAATTCGTCGAGGGACCTAATAA
CTTCGTATAGCATACATTATACGAAGTTATACATGTTTAAGGGTTCCGGTTCCACTAGGTACAATTCGAT
ATCAAGCTTATCGATAATCAACCTCTGGATTACAAAATTTGTGAAAGATTGACTGGTATTCTTAACTATG
TTGCTCCTTTTACGCTATGTGGATACGCTGCTTTAATGCCTTTGTATCATGCTATTGCTTCCCGTATGGC
TTTCATTTTCTCCTCCTTGTATAAATCCTGGTTGCTGTCTCTTTATGAGGAGTTGTGGCCCGTTGTCAGG
CAACGTGGCGTGGTGTGCACTGTGTTTGCTGACGCAACCCCCACTGGTTGGGGCATTGCCACCACCTGTC
AGCTCCTTTCCGGGACTTTCGCTTTCCCCCTCCCTATTGCCACGGCGGAACTCATCGCCGCCTGCCTTGC
CCGCTGCTGGACAGGGGCTCGGCTGTTGGGCACTGACAATTCCGTGGTGTTGTCGGGGAAATCATCGTCC
TTTCCTTGGCTGCTCGCCTGTGTTGCCACCTGGATTCTGCGCGGGACGTCCTTCTGCTACGTCCCTTCGG
CCCTCAATCCAGCGGACCTTCCTTCCCGCGGCCTGCTGCCGGCTCTGCGGCCTCTTCCGCGTCTTCGCCT
TCGCCCTCAGACGAGTCGGATCTCCCTTTGGGCCGCCTCCCCGCATCGATACCGTCGACCTCGATCGAGA
CCTAGAAAAACATGGAGCAATCACAAGTAGCAATACAGCAGCTACCAATGCTGATTGTGCCTGGCTAGAA
GCACAAGAGGAGGAGGAGGTGGGTTTTCCAGTCACACCTCAGGTACCTTTAAGACCAATGACTTACAAGG
CAGCTGTAGATCTTAGCCACTTTTTAAAAGAAAAGGGGGGACTGGAAGGGCTAATTCACTCCCAACGAAG
ACAAGATATCCTTGATCTGTGGATCTACCACACACAAGGCTACTTCCCTGATTGGCAGAACTACACACCA
GGGCCAGGGATCAGATATCCACTGACCTTTGGATGGTGCTACAAGCTAGTACCAGTTGAGCAAGAGAAGG
TAGAAGAAGCCAATGAAGGAGAGAACACCCGCTTGTTACACCCTGTGAGCCTGCATGGGATGGATGACCC
GGAGAGAGAAGTATTAGAGTGGAGGTTTGACAGCCGCCTAGCATTTCATCACATGGCCCGAGAGCTGCAT
CCGGACTGTACTGGGTCTCTCTGGTTAGACCAGATCTGAGCCTGGGAGCTCTCTGGCTAACTAGGGAACC
CACTGCTTAAGCCTCAATAAAGCTTGCCTTGAGTGCTTCAAGTAGTGTGTGCCCGTCTGTTGTGTGACTC
TGGTAACTAGAGATCCCTCAGACCCTTTTAGTCAGTGTGGAAAATCTCTAGCAGCATGTGAGCAAAAGGC
CAGCAAAAGGCCAGGAACCGTAAAAAGGCCGCGTTGCTGGCGTTTTTCCATAGGCTCCGCCCCCCTGACG
AGCATCACAAAAATCGACGCTCAAGTCAGAGGTGGCGAAACCCGACAGGACTATAAAGATACCAGGCGTT
TCCCCCTGGAAGCTCCCTCGTGCGCTCTCCTGTTCCGACCCTGCCGCTTACCGGATACCTGTCCGCCTTT
CTCCCTTCGGGAAGCGTGGCGCTTTCTCATAGCTCACGCTGTAGGTATCTCAGTTCGGTGTAGGTCGTTC
GCTCCAAGCTGGGCTGTGTGCACGAACCCCCCGTTCAGCCCGACCGCTGCGCCTTATCCGGTAACTATCG
TCTTGAGTCCAACCCGGTAAGACACGACTTATCGCCACTGGCAGCAGCCACTGGTAACAGGATTAGCAGA
GCGAGGTATGTAGGCGGTGCTACAGAGTTCTTGAAGTGGTGGCCTAACTACGGCTACACTAGAAGAACAG
TATTTGGTATCTGCGCTCTGCTGAAGCCAGTTACCTTCGGAAAAAGAGTTGGTAGCTCTTGATCCGGCAA
ACAAACCACCGCTGGTAGCGGTGGTTTTTTTGTTTGCAAGCAGCAGATTACGCGCAGAAAAAAAGGATCT
CAAGAAGATCCTTTGATCTTTTCTACGGGGTCTGACGCTCAGTGGAACGAAAACTCACGTTAAGGGATTT
TGGTCATGAGATTATCAAAAAGGATCTTCACCTAGATCCTTTTAAATTAAAAATGAAGTTTTAAATCAAT
CTAAAGTATATATGAGTAAACTTGGTCTGACAGTTACCAATGCTTAATCAGTGAGGCACCTATCTCAGCG
ATCTGTCTATTTCGTTCATCCATAGTTGCCTGACTCCCCGTCGTGTAGATAACTACGATACGGGAGGGCT
TACCATCTGGCCCCAGTGCTGCAATGATACCGCGAGACCCACGCTCACCGGCTCCAGATTTATCAGCAAT
AAACCAGCCAGCCGGAAGGGCCGAGCGCAGAAGTGGTCCTGCAACTTTATCCGCCTCCATCCAGTCTATT
AATTGTTGCCGGGAAGCTAGAGTAAGTAGTTCGCCAGTTAATAGTTTGCGCAACGTTGTTGCCATTGCTA
CAGGCATCGTGGTGTCACGCTCGTCGTTTGGTATGGCTTCATTCAGCTCCGGTTCCCAACGATCAAGGCG
AGTTACATGATCCCCCATGTTGTGCAAAAAAGCGGTTAGCTCCTTCGGTCCTCCGATCGTTGTCAGAAGT
AAGTTGGCCGCAGTGTTATCACTCATGGTTATGGCAGCACTGCATAATTCTCTTACTGTCATGCCATCCG
TAAGATGCTTTTCTGTGACTGGTGAGTACTCAACCAAGTCATTCTGAGAATAGTGTATGCGGCGACCGAG
TTGCTCTTGCCCGGCGTCAATACGGGATAATACCGCGCCACATAGCAGAACTTTAAAAGTGCTCATCATT
GGAAAACGTTCTTCGGGGCGAAAACTCTCAAGGATCTTACCGCTGTTGAGATCCAGTTCGATGTAACCCA
CTCGTGCACCCAACTGATCTTCAGCATCTTTTACTTTCACCAGCGTTTCTGGGTGAGCAAAAACAGGAAG
GCAAAATGCCGCAAAAAAGGGAATAAGGGCGACACGGAAATGTTGAATACTCATACTCTTCCTTTTTCAA
TATTATTGAAGCATTTATCAGGGTTATTGTCTCATGAGCGGATACATATTTGAATGTATTTAGAAAAATA
AACAAATAGGGGTTCCGCGCACATTTCCCCGAAAAGTGCCACCTGAC
